>Addgene plasmid #31925 | prsTagRFP-N1 | depositor full sequence | sequence record 36044 | prsTagRFP-N1 sequence 4715 bps
TAGTTATTAATAGTAATCAATTACGGGGTCATTAGTTCATAGCCCATATATGGAGTTCCGCGTTACATAA
CTTACGGTAAATGGCCCGCCTGGCTGACCGCCCAACGACCCCCGCCCATTGACGTCAATAATGACGTATG
TTCCCATAGTAACGCCAATAGGGACTTTCCATTGACGTCAATGGGTGGAGTATTTACGGTAAACTGCCCA
CTTGGCAGTACATCAAGTGTATCATATGCCAAGTACGCCCCCTATTGACGTCAATGACGGTAAATGGCCC
GCCTGGCATTATGCCCAGTACATGACCTTATGGGACTTTCCTACTTGGCAGTACATCTACGTATTAGTCA
TCGCTATTACCATGGTGATGCGGTTTTGGCAGTACATCAATGGGCGTGGATAGCGGTTTGACTCACGGGG
ATTTCCAAGTCTCCACCCCATTGACGTCAATGGGAGTTTGTTTTGGCACCAAAATCAACGGGACTTTCCA
AAATGTCGTAACAACTCCGCCCCATTGACGCAAATGGGCGGTAGGCGTGTACGGTGGGAGGTCTATATAA
GCAGAGCTGGTTTAGTGAACCGTCAGATCCGCTAGCGCTACCGGACTCAGATCTCGAGCTCAAGCTTCGA
ATTCTGCAGTCGACGGTACCGCGGGCCCGGGATCCACCGGTCGCCACCATGAGCGAGCTGATTAAGGAGA
ACATGCACATGAAGCTGTACATGGAGGGCACCGTGAACAACCACCACTTCAAGTGCACATCCGAGGGCGA
AGGCAAGCCCTACGAGGGCACCCAGACCATGAGAATCAAGGTGGTCGAGGGCGGCCCTCTCCCCTTCGCC
TTCGACATCCTGGCTACCAGCTTCATGTACGGCAGCCGCACCTTCATCAACCACACCCAGGGCATCCCCG
ACTTCTGGAAGCAGTCCTTCCCTGAGGGCTTCACATGGGAGAGAGTCACCACATACGAAGACGGGGGCGT
GCTGACCGCTACCCAGGACACCAGCCTCCAGGACGGCTGCCTCATCTACAACGTCAAGCTCAGAGGGGTG
AACTTCCCATCCAACGGCCCTGTGATGCAGAAGAAAACACTCGGCTGGGAGGCCGCCACCGAGATGCTGT
ACCCCGCTGACGGCGGCCTGGAAGGCAGAGGGGACATGGCCCTGAAGCTCGTGGGCGGGGGCCACCTGAT
CTGCAACTTGAAGACCACATACAGATCCAAGAATCCCGCTAAGAACCTCAAGATGCCCGGCGTCTACTTT
GTGGACCACAGACTGGAAAGAATCAAGGAGGCCGACAAAGAGACCTACGTCGAGCAGCACGAGGTGGCTG
TGGCCAGATACTGCGACCTCCCTAGCAAACTGGGGCACAAGCTTAATTAAAGCGGCCGCGACTCTAGATC
ATAATCAGCCATACCACATTTGTAGAGGTTTTACTTGCTTTAAAAAACCTCCCACACCTCCCCCTGAACC
TGAAACATAAAATGAATGCAATTGTTGTTGTTAACTTGTTTATTGCAGCTTATAATGGTTACAAATAAAG
CAATAGCATCACAAATTTCACAAATAAAGCATTTTTTTCACTGCATTCTAGTTGTGGTTTGTCCAAACTC
ATCAATGTATCTTAAGGCGTAAATTGTAAGCGTTAATATTTTGTTAAAATTCGCGTTAAATTTTTGTTAA
ATCAGCTCATTTTTTAACCAATAGGCCGAAATCGGCAAAATCCCTTATAAATCAAAAGAATAGACCGAGA
TAGGGT
[37 nt withheld, positions 1757-1793]
AAAGAACGTGGACTCCAACGTCAAAGG
[49 nt withheld, positions 1821-1869]
T
[91 nt withheld, positions 1871-1961]
G
[124 nt withheld, positions 1963-2086]
CAGGTGGCACTTTTCGGGGAAATGTGCGCGGAACCCCTATTTGTTTATTTTTCTAAATACATTCAAATAT
GTATCCGCTCATGAGACAATAACCCTGATAAATGCTTCAATAATATTGAAAAAGGAAGAGTCCTGAGGCG
GAAAGAACCAGCTGTGGAATGTGTGTCAGTTAGGGTGTGGAAAGTCCCCAGGCTCCCCAGCAGGCAGAAG
TATGCAAAGCATGCATCTCAATTAGTCAGCAACCAGGTGTGGAAAGTCCCCAGGCTCCCCAGCAGGCAGA
AGTATGCAAAGCATGCATCTCAATTAGTCAGCAACCATAGTCCCGCCCCTAACTCCGCCCATCCCGCCCC
TAACTCCGCCCAGTTCCGCCCATTCTCCGCCCCATGGCTGACTAATTTTTTTTATTTATGCAGAGGCCGA
GGCCGCCTCGGCCTCTGAGCTATTCCAGAAGTAGTGAGGAGGCTTTTTTGGAGGCCTAGGCTTTTGCAAA
GATCGATCAAGAGACAGGATGAGGATCGTTTCGCATGATTGAACAAGATGGATTGCACGCAGGTTCTCCG
GCCGCTTGGGTGGAGAGGCTATTCGGCTATGACTGGGCACAACAGACAATCGGCTGCTCTGATGCCGCCG
TGTTCCGGCTGTCAGCGCAGGGGCGCCCGGTTCTTTTTGTCAAGACCGACCTGTCCGGTGCCCTGAATGA
ACTGCAAGACGAGGCAGCGCGGCTATCGTGGCTGGCCACGACGGGCGTTCCTTGCGCAGCTGTGCTCGAC
GTTGTCACTGAAGCGGGAAGGGACTGGCTGCTATTGGGCGAAGTGCCGGGGCAGGATCTCCTGTCATCTC
ACCTTGCTCCTGCCGAGAAAGTATCCATCATGGCTGATGCAATGCGGCGGCTGCATACGCTTGATCCGGC
TACCTGCCCATTCGACCACCAAGCGAAACATCGCATCGAGCGAGCACGTACTCGGATGGAAGCCGGTCTT
GTCGATCAGGATGATCTGGACGAAGAGCATCAGGGGCTCGCGCCAGCCGAACTGTTCGCCAGGCTCAAGG
CGAGCATGCCCGACGGCGAGGATCTCGTCGTGACCCATGGCGATGCCTGCTTGCCGAATATCATGGTGGA
AAATGGCCGCTTTTCTGGATTCATCGACTGTGGCCGGCTGGGTGTGGCGGACCGCTATCAGGACATAGCG
TTGGCTACCCGTGATATTGCTGAAGAGCTTGGCGGCGAATGGGCTGACCGCTTCCTCGTGCTTTACGGTA
TCGCCGCTCCCGATTCGCAGCGCATCGCCTTCTATCGCCTTCTTGACGAGTTCTTCTGAGCGGGACTCTG
GGGTTCGAAATGACCGACCAAGCGACGCCCAACCTGCCATCACGAGATTTCGATTCCACCGCCGCCTTCT
ATGAAAGGTTGGGCTTCGGAATCGTTTTCCGGGACGCCGGCTGGATGATCCTCCAGCGCGGGGATCTCAT
GCTGGAGTTCTTCGCCCACCCTAGGGGGAGGCTAACTGAAACACGGAAGGAGACAATACCGGAAGGAACC
CGCGCTATGACGGCAATAAAAAGACAGAATAAAACGCACGGTGTTGGGTCGTTTGTTCATAAACGCGGGG
TTCGGTCCCAGGGCTGGCACTCTGTCGATACCCCACCGAGACCCCATTGGGGCCAATACGCCCGCGTTTC
TTCCTTTTCCCCACCCCACCCCCCAAGTTCGGGTGAAGGCCCAGGGCTCGCAGCCAACGTCGGGGCGGCA
GGCCCTGCCATAGCCTCAGGTTACTCATATATACTTTAGATTGATTTAAAACTTCATTTTTAATTTAAAA
GGATCTAGGTGAAGATCCTTTTTGATAATCTCATGACCAAAATCCCTTAACGTGAGTTTTCGTTCCACTG
AGCGTCAGACCCCGTAGAAAAGATCAAAGGATCTTCTTGAGATCCTTTTTTTCTGCGCGTAATCTGCTGC
TTGCAAACAAAAAAACCACCGCTACCAGCGGTGGTTTGTTTGCCGGATCAAGAGCTACCAACTCTTTTTC
CGAAGGTAACTGGCTTCAGCAGAGCGCAGATACCAAATACTGTCCTTCTAGTGTAGCCGTAGTTAGGCCA
CCACTTCAAGAACTCTGTAGCACCGCCTACATACCTCGCTCTGCTAATCCTGTTACCAGTGGCTGCTGCC
AGTGGCGATAAGTCGTGTCTTACCGGGTTGGACTCAAGACGATAGTTACCGGATAAGGCGCAGCGGTCGG
GCTGAACGGGGGGTTCGTGCACACAGCCCAGCTTGGAGCGAACGACCTACACCGAACTGAGATACCTACA
GCGTGAGCTATGAGAAAGCGCCACGCTTCCCGAAGGGAGAAAGGCGGACAGGTATCCGGTAAGCGGCAGG
GTCGGAACAGGAGAGCGCACGAGGGAGCTTCCAGGGGGAAACGCCTGGTATCTTTATAGTCCTGTCGGGT
TTCGCCACCTCTGACTTGAGCGTCGATTTTTGTGATGCTCGTCAGGGGGGCGGAGCCTATGGAAAAACGC
CAGCAACGCGGCCTTTTTACGGTTCCTGGCCTTTTGCTGGCCTTTTGCTCACATGTTCTTTCCTGCGTTA
TCCCCTGATTCTGTGGATAACCGTATTACCGCCATGCAT
Features (pLannotate 1.2.2; 14 found; start..end, strand, type, name):
     61..364     +  enhancer       CMV enhancer: human cytomegalovirus immediate early enhancer
    365..568     +  promoter       CMV promoter: human cytomegalovirus (CMV) immediate early promoter
    591..671     +  misc_feature   MCS: multiple cloning site
    679..1380    +  CDS            TagRFP657: far-red monomeric fluorescent protein with an emission peak at 657 nm (Morozova et al., 2010) derived from mKate
   1397..1480    +  CDS            large T antigen (fragment): large T antigen from SV40 (simian virus 40)
   1503..1624    +  polyA_signal   SV40 poly(A) signal: SV40 polyadenylation signal
   1658..2086    -  rep_origin     f1 ori (sequence partly withheld): f1 bacteriophage origin of replication; arrow indicates direction of (+) strand synthesis
   2113..2217    +  promoter       AmpR promoter: bla
   2219..2576    +  promoter       SV40 promoter: SV40 enhancer and early promoter
   2611..3405    +  CDS            NeoR/KanR: aminoglycoside phosphotransferase from Tn5; aph(3')-II (or nptII); confers resistance to neomycin, kanamycin, and G418 (Geneticin®)
   3426..3578    +  CDS            ble (fragment): BLE_KLEPN - Experimental evidence at protein level: Swiss-Prot protein existence level 1. Binding protein with a strong affinity to the bleomycin family of antibiotics. Binds to CL990; an antimitotic-antibiotic compound. From Klebsiella pneumoniae.
   3637..3684    +  polyA_signal   HSV TK poly(A) signal: herpes simplex virus thymidine kinase polyadenylation signal (Cole and Stacy, 1985)
   3775..3791    -  polyA_signal   bGH poly(A) signal (fragment): bovine growth hormone polyadenylation signal
   4013..4601    +  rep_origin     ori: high-copy-number ColE1/pMB1/pBR322/pUC origin of replication
