[The description below was written by a language model from this plasmid's Addgene catalogue record and pLannotate feature annotations shown in this document.]
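Description:
prsTagRFP-N1 is a mammalian expression plasmid built on the Clontech pEGFP-N1 backbone, in which the EGFP coding sequence has been replaced, between the AgeI and NotI sites, by rsTagRFP, a reversibly photoswitchable red fluorescent protein. The 702 bp insert encodes a TagRFP derivative carrying the substitutions F84W, I125L, N148A, S165G, F181L, K189N and Y200F (numbered relative to EGFP). The automated annotation labels this open reading frame as TagRFP657, a related member of the same protein family. This most likely reflects a closest-match call rather than the actual identity, and the catalogue entry should be taken as authoritative. Expression is driven by the human cytomegalovirus immediate early enhancer and promoter and terminated by the SV40 polyadenylation signal. A multiple cloning site lies between the promoter and the fluorescent protein, so a gene of interest can be inserted in frame upstream to produce a fusion with rsTagRFP at its C-terminus, as the N1 naming convention implies.

The 4,715 bp plasmid replicates at high copy number in E. coli from a pUC-type ColE1 origin and also carries an f1 phage origin for single-stranded DNA production. A single Tn5 aminoglycoside phosphotransferase gene serves both hosts. A bacterial bla-type promoter drives it for kanamycin selection, while the SV40 enhancer and early promoter, paired with the HSV TK polyadenylation signal, allow G418 selection of stable mammalian transfectants. The short large T antigen, ble and bGH fragments in the feature table appear to be backbone remnants or partial matches rather than functional elements. According to the associated publication, the protein's photoswitchable absorbance was developed for photochromic FRET, so the construct suits live-cell expression, tagging and FRET imaging.
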