Addgene plasmid #31925: prsTagRFP-N1
Depositing lab: Vladislav Verkhusha. Depositing organization: Albert Einstein College of Medicine. Publication: Red fluorescent protein with reversibly photoswitchable absorbance for photochromic FRET. Subach FV, Zhang L, Gadella TW, Gurskaya NG, Lukyanov KA, Verkhusha VV. Chem Biol. 2010 Jul 30;17(7):745-55. 10.1016/j.chembiol.2010.05.022 PubMed 20659687.
Backbone
  Vector backbone: pEGFP-N1
  Backbone manufacturer: Clontech
  Backbone size w/o insert (bp): 4013
  Vector type: Mammalian Expression
  Selectable markers: Neomycin (select with G418)
Growth in bacteria
  Bacterial resistance: Kanamycin, 50 μg/mL
  Growth temperature: 37°C
  Growth strain: DH5alpha
  Copy number: High Copy
Gene/Insert
  Gene/Insert name: rsTagRFP (alt name: reversibly photoswitchable TagRFP red fluorescent protein)
  Insert size (bp): 702
  Mutation: F84W/I125L/N148A/S165G/F181L/K189N/Y200F compared to TagRFP (but numbering relative to EGFP)
  Promoter: CMV
  Cloning method: Restriction Enzyme; 5′ cloning site AgeI (unknown if destroyed); 3′ cloning site NotI (unknown if destroyed)
  Sequencing primers: 5′ CMV-F; 3′ SV40pA-R
Terms and licenses: Academic/Nonprofit Terms; Industry Terms: Not Available to Industry
How to cite: prsTagRFP-N1 was a gift from Vladislav Verkhusha (Addgene plasmid # 31925 ; http://n2t.net/addgene:31925 ; RRID:Addgene_31925)
