>Addgene plasmid #31925 | prsTagRFP-N1 | addgene partial sequence | sequence record 37483 | CMV-F 5'-CGCAAATGGGCGGTAGGCGTG-3'
CGTCAGATCCGCTAGCGCTACCGGACTCAGATCTCGAGCTCAAGCTTCGAATTCTGCAGTCGACGGTACC
GCGGGCCCGGGATCCACCGGTCGCCACCATGAGCGAGCTGATTAAGGAGAACATGCACATGAAGCTGTAC
ATGGAGGGCACCGTGAACAACCACCACTTCAAGTGCACATCCGAGGGCGAAGGCAAGCCCTACGAGGGCA
CCCAGACCATGAGAATCAAGGTGGTCGAGGGCGGCCCTCTCCCCTTCGCCTTCGACATCCTGGCTACCAG
CTTCATGTACGGCAGCCGCACCTTCATCAACCACACCCAGGGCATCCCCGACTTCTGGAAGCAGTCCTTC
CCTGAGGGCTTCACATGGGAGAGAGTCACCACATACGAAGACGGGGGCGTGCTGACCGCTACCCAGGACA
CCAGCCTCCAGGACGGCTGCCTCATCTACAACGTCAAGCTCAGAGGGGTGAACTTCCCATCCAACGGCCC
TGTGATGCAGAAGAAAACACTCGGCTGGGAGGCCGCCACCGAGATGCTGTACCCCGCTGACGGCGGCCTG
GAAGGCAGAGGGGACATGGCCCTGAAGCTCGTGGGCGGGGGCCACCTGATCTGCAACTTGAAGACCACAT
ACAGATCCAAGAATCCCGCTAAGAACCTCAAGATGCCCGGCGTCTACTTTGTGGACCACAGACTGGAAAG
AATCAAGGAGGCCGACAAAGAGACCTACGTCGAGCAGCACGAGGTGGCTGTGGCCAGATACTGCGACCTC
